>Addgene plasmid #158077 | pcDNA3.1 SARS-CoV-2 S D614G-trunc | addgene full sequence | sequence record 314530 | Addgene NGS Result
GACGGATCGGGAGATCTCCCGATCCCCTATGGTGCACTCTCAGTACAATCTGCTCTGATGCCGCATAGTT
AAGCCAGTATCTGCTCCCTGCTTGTGTGTTGGAGGTCGCTGAGTAGTGCGCGAGCAAAATTTAAGCTACA
ACAAGGCAAGGCTTGACCGACAATTGCATGAAGAATCTGCTTAGGGTTAGGCGTTTTGCGCTGCTTCGCG
ATGTACGGGCCAGATATACGCGTTGACATTGATTATTGACTAGTTATTAATAGTAATCAATTACGGGGTC
ATTAGTTCATAGCCCATATATGGAGTTCCGCGTTACATAACTTACGGTAAATGGCCCGCCTGGCTGACCG
CCCAACGACCCCCGCCCATTGACGTCAATAATGACGTATGTTCCCATAGTAACGCCAATAGGGACTTTCC
ATTGACGTCAATGGGTGGAGTATTTACGGTAAACTGCCCACTTGGCAGTACATCAAGTGTATCATATGCC
AAGTACGCCCCCTATTGACGTCAATGACGGTAAATGGCCCGCCTGGCATTATGCCCAGTACATGACCTTA
TGGGACTTTCCTACTTGGCAGTACATCTACGTATTAGTCATCGCTATTACCATGGTGATGCGGTTTTGGC
AGTACATCAATGGGCGTGGATAGCGGTTTGACTCACGGGGATTTCCAAGTCTCCACCCCATTGACGTCAA
TGGGAGTTTGTTTTGGCACCAAAATCAACGGGACTTTCCAAAATGTCGTAACAACTCCGCCCCATTGACG
CAAATGGGCGGTAGGCGTGTACGGTGGGAGGTCTATATAAGCAGAGCTCTCTGGCTAACTAGAGAACCCA
CTGCTTACTGGCTTATCGAAATTAATACGACTCACTATAGGGAGACCCAAGCTGGCTAGCGTTTAAACGG
GCCCTCTAGAGCCACCATGTTTGTGTTCTTGGTCTTGTTGCCTTTGGTTTCAAGTCAGTGCGTGAATTTG
ACTACACGAACTCAGCTGCCGCCTGCCTACACCAATTCCTTCACGCGAGGGGTCTACTACCCAGATAAAG
TTTTTCGGAGTAGTGTTCTCCACTCTACCCAGGACCTTTTCCTCCCCTTCTTTAGCAACGTCACATGGTT
CCATGCAATACACGTTAGCGGGACGAATGGGACCAAACGCTTCGATAATCCGGTACTCCCGTTCAATGAT
GGGGTCTACTTCGCTTCTACTGAGAAGTCAAACATTATCCGCGGTTGGATATTCGGCACAACACTTGATT
CTAAAACTCAGTCTCTCCTGATTGTGAATAATGCTACCAATGTTGTGATTAAGGTCTGCGAGTTCCAATT
TTGCAATGACCCGTTCCTGGGCGTTTATTATCATAAGAATAACAAGAGCTGGATGGAGTCTGAGTTCCGC
GTATACTCTTCTGCCAATAATTGTACCTTCGAATACGTCAGTCAGCCGTTCTTGATGGACCTCGAAGGAA
AGCAAGGCAATTTCAAAAACCTCAGGGAGTTCGTTTTTAAGAATATCGATGGTTACTTTAAGATATATTC
AAAACATACACCCATAAACCTTGTCCGAGATCTGCCGCAAGGATTTAGTGCACTTGAACCGCTGGTCGAT
CTTCCTATTGGAATTAACATTACCCGGTTTCAAACTCTGTTGGCTTTGCACCGGAGTTATCTTACGCCAG
GCGACAGCTCCAGTGGATGGACGGCAGGGGCTGCTGCATACTATGTCGGCTACCTTCAACCCCGGACTTT
TCTCCTCAAGTACAACGAGAATGGGACCATAACAGACGCTGTAGATTGTGCTCTGGATCCCCTTAGCGAA
ACAAAGTGCACGCTCAAGTCCTTTACGGTTGAAAAAGGGATCTATCAGACCAGTAATTTCCGCGTACAAC
CCACCGAAAGCATTGTACGGTTTCCGAACATTACCAATCTGTGTCCTTTCGGTGAGGTTTTCAATGCGAC
CCGGTTCGCATCAGTCTACGCATGGAACCGCAAGCGCATTAGCAATTGTGTCGCCGATTATAGCGTGCTT
TACAATTCTGCCTCTTTCTCCACATTCAAGTGTTATGGTGTGTCACCTACTAAGCTCAATGACCTGTGTT
TTACAAATGTTTACGCCGACAGCTTTGTCATTAGGGGCGATGAGGTCCGCCAGATTGCGCCTGGGCAGAC
GGGAAAAATAGCCGATTATAACTATAAGCTTCCTGATGATTTTACCGGCTGTGTGATAGCCTGGAACTCA
AACAATCTTGATTCTAAAGTGGGAGGAAACTATAACTATCTCTACCGGCTCTTTCGCAAGTCCAACCTCA
AACCGTTCGAGCGAGACATAAGCACAGAAATCTACCAAGCAGGTAGTACGCCGTGCAACGGGGTAGAAGG
GTTTAATTGTTACTTCCCGTTGCAGAGTTACGGATTTCAACCAACCAACGGAGTAGGGTATCAGCCGTAC
CGCGTTGTGGTTCTCTCATTCGAACTTCTGCATGCACCCGCGACAGTATGTGGTCCAAAGAAGTCTACGA
ACCTCGTTAAGAATAAATGCGTGAACTTTAACTTTAATGGCCTGACAGGGACGGGGGTCCTTACCGAGAG
CAACAAGAAATTTTTGCCGTTCCAGCAGTTTGGGAGGGATATTGCTGACACTACCGACGCAGTTCGCGAC
CCACAGACTCTGGAAATACTTGACATCACACCTTGCTCATTTGGAGGGGTCTCCGTCATAACCCCTGGTA
CTAACACATCTAATCAAGTTGCTGTTCTCTATCAGGGTGTAAATTGTACAGAGGTTCCTGTAGCCATCCA
TGCTGACCAGCTGACACCCACCTGGAGGGTTTATAGTACCGGAAGCAACGTTTTCCAAACTAGAGCAGGT
TGTTTGATTGGTGCTGAGCACGTAAATAACTCATACGAATGCGACATACCTATTGGAGCGGGTATCTGTG
CAAGCTACCAAACTCAAACCAATTCACCGAGGCGCGCACGATCCGTTGCGAGCCAATCCATAATTGCCTA
CACGATGAGCCTCGGCGCAGAAAACTCAGTTGCGTATTCCAATAACAGCATTGCAATCCCTACAAATTTT
ACGATCAGTGTTACGACCGAAATCCTGCCGGTATCAATGACGAAAACAAGCGTGGACTGCACCATGTACA
TCTGTGGGGATAGTACCGAGTGTAGTAACTTGCTGCTCCAGTATGGGTCATTTTGCACTCAACTCAACAG
AGCTTTGACAGGCATCGCCGTTGAACAAGATAAAAATACCCAAGAAGTATTTGCTCAAGTCAAACAAATT
TACAAGACTCCTCCCATAAAAGACTTTGGAGGGTTCAACTTTTCCCAGATATTGCCGGACCCATCAAAGC
CAAGCAAGCGGTCATTTATTGAAGACTTGCTCTTCAACAAAGTTACACTTGCTGACGCGGGATTCATTAA
ACAGTATGGTGACTGTTTGGGAGATATTGCGGCGCGGGACCTGATATGTGCTCAAAAGTTCAATGGGCTG
ACGGTGCTGCCCCCGCTGCTTACGGACGAAATGATTGCCCAATACACATCTGCTCTCCTTGCCGGTACCA
TTACTTCAGGGTGGACGTTCGGCGCAGGAGCTGCCCTTCAAATACCTTTTGCAATGCAAATGGCATATCG
GTTCAACGGAATAGGTGTCACGCAGAACGTATTGTACGAGAACCAAAAGCTCATTGCAAATCAATTTAAC
TCAGCGATCGGTAAGATACAGGACTCACTTAGCTCTACCGCTTCCGCCCTGGGGAAGCTGCAAGATGTCG
TAAACCAGAACGCTCAAGCGCTTAATACATTGGTTAAACAATTATCTAGCAATTTTGGTGCTATCAGTTC
CGTTCTTAACGACATTTTGTCTCGGCTTGACAAGGTTGAGGCGGAAGTTCAAATCGACAGACTCATAACA
GGACGGCTGCAGTCCCTGCAAACGTATGTCACTCAACAGCTCATTCGGGCCGCGGAGATTCGGGCAAGCG
CAAACCTTGCGGCCACAAAAATGAGTGAATGTGTACTTGGCCAGTCCAAGAGAGTTGATTTCTGTGGAAA
AGGATACCACCTGATGTCCTTCCCGCAATCTGCGCCGCACGGCGTTGTTTTTTTGCATGTAACTTATGTA
CCTGCGCAAGAAAAAAATTTCACGACTGCGCCTGCAATATGTCATGACGGGAAGGCTCACTTCCCAAGGG
AAGGCGTCTTTGTATCAAATGGGACGCATTGGTTCGTCACGCAGCGCAACTTTTATGAGCCCCAGATTAT
AACTACCGACAACACATTCGTCAGCGGCAATTGTGATGTGGTAATCGGCATAGTCAACAATACCGTATAC
GATCCTTTGCAACCTGAACTTGACTCATTCAAGGAGGAATTGGATAAGTATTTCAAAAATCATACCTCTC
CAGACGTCGATCTCGGTGATATATCAGGTATAAATGCGTCAGTCGTAAACATCCAGAAGGAGATTGATCG
CTTGAACGAGGTTGCTAAGAATTTGAATGAAAGCCTCATCGACCTCCAGGAATTAGGGAAATATGAACAA
TACATTAAGTGGCCTTGGTACATCTGGTTGGGGTTCATCGCAGGACTCATCGCGATCGTGATGGTTACCA
TAATGCTTTGTTGCATGACGAGCTGTTGTTCCTGTCTGAAAGGTAACAGGGTGAGGCAGGGCTACAGCTA
AGAATTCCACCACACTGGACTAGTGGATCCGAGCTCGGTACCAAGCTTAAGTTTAAACCGCTGATCAGCC
TCGACTGTGCCTTCTAGTTGCCAGCCATCTGTTGTTTGCCCCTCCCCCGTGCCTTCCTTGACCCTGGAAG
GTGCCACTCCCACTGTCCTTTCCTAATAAAATGAGGAAATTGCATCGCATTGTCTGAGTAGGTGTCATTC
TATTCTGGGGGGTGGGGTGGGGCAGGACAGCAAGGGGGAGGATTGGGAAGACAATAGCAGGCATGCTGGG
GATGCGGTGGGCTCTATGGCTTCTGAGGCGGAAAGAACCAGCTGGGGCTCTAGGGGGTATCCCC
[124 nt withheld, positions 5035-5158]
C
[91 nt withheld, positions 5160-5250]
A
[49 nt withheld, positions 5252-5300]
CCTTTGACGTTGGAGTCCACGTTCTTT
[37 nt withheld, positions 5328-5364]
ACCCTATCTCGGTCTATTCTTTTGATTTATAAGGGATTTTGCCGATTTCGGCCTATTGGTTAAAAAATGA
GCTGATTTAACAAAAATTTAACGCGAATTAATTCTGTGGAATGTGTGTCAGTTAGGGTGTGGAAAGTCCC
CAGGCTCCCCAGCAGGCAGAAGTATGCAAAGCATGCATCTCAATTAGTCAGCAACCAGGTGTGGAAAGTC
CCCAGGCTCCCCAGCAGGCAGAAGTATGCAAAGCATGCATCTCAATTAGTCAGCAACCATAGTCCCGCCC
CTAACTCCGCCCATCCCGCCCCTAACTCCGCCCAGTTCCGCCCATTCTCCGCCCCATGGCTGACTAATTT
TTTTTATTTATGCAGAGGCCGAGGCCGCCTCTGCCTCTGAGCTATTCCAGAAGTAGTGAGGAGGCTTTTT
TGGAGGCCTAGGCTTTTGCAAAAAGCTCCCGGGAGCTTGTATATCCATTTTCGGATCTGATCAAGAGACA
GGATGAGGATCGTTTCGCATGATTGAACAAGATGGATTGCACGCAGGTTCTCCGGCCGCTTGGGTGGAGA
GGCTATTCGGCTATGACTGGGCACAACAGACAATCGGCTGCTCTGATGCCGCCGTGTTCCGGCTGTCAGC
GCAGGGGCGCCCGGTTCTTTTTGTCAAGACCGACCTGTCCGGTGCCCTGAATGAACTGCAGGACGAGGCA
GCGCGGCTATCGTGGCTGGCCACGACGGGCGTTCCTTGCGCAGCTGTGCTCGACGTTGTCACTGAAGCGG
GAAGGGACTGGCTGCTATTGGGCGAAGTGCCGGGGCAGGATCTCCTGTCATCTCACCTTGCTCCTGCCGA
GAAAGTATCCATCATGGCTGATGCAATGCGGCGGCTGCATACGCTTGATCCGGCTACCTGCCCATTCGAC
CACCAAGCGAAACATCGCATCGAGCGAGCACGTACTCGGATGGAAGCCGGTCTTGTCGATCAGGATGATC
TGGACGAAGAGCATCAGGGGCTCGCGCCAGCCGAACTGTTCGCCAGGCTCAAGGCGCGCATGCCCGACGG
CGAGGATCTCGTCGTGACCCATGGCGATGCCTGCTTGCCGAATATCATGGTGGAAAATGGCCGCTTTTCT
GGATTCATCGACTGTGGCCGGCTGGGTGTGGCGGACCGCTATCAGGACATAGCGTTGGCTACCCGTGATA
TTGCTGAAGAGCTTGGCGGCGAATGGGCTGACCGCTTCCTCGTGCTTTACGGTATCGCCGCTCCCGATTC
GCAGCGCATCGCCTTCTATCGCCTTCTTGACGAGTTCTTCTGAGCGGGACTCTGGGGTTCGAAATGACCG
ACCAAGCGACGCCCAACCTGCCATCACGAGATTTCGATTCCACCGCCGCCTTCTATGAAAGGTTGGGCTT
CGGAATCGTTTTCCGGGACGCCGGCTGGATGATCCTCCAGCGCGGGGATCTCATGCTGGAGTTCTTCGCC
CACCCCAACTTGTTTATTGCAGCTTATAATGGTTACAAATAAAGCAATAGCATCACAAATTTCACAAATA
AAGCATTTTTTTCACTGCATTCTAGTTGTGGTTTGTCCAAACTCATCAATGTATCTTATCATGTCTGTAT
ACCGTCGACCTCTAGCTAGAGCTTGGCGTAATCATGGTCATAGCTGTTTCCTGTGTGAAATTGTTATCCG
CTCACAATTCCACACAACATACGAGCCGGAAGCATAAAGTGTAAAGCCTGGGGTGCCTAATGAGTGAGCT
AACTCACATTAATTGCGTTGCGCTCACTGCCCGCTTTCCAGTCGGGAAACCTGTCGTGCCAGCTGCATTA
ATGAATCGGCCAACGCGCGGGGAGAGGCGGTTTGCGTATTGGGCGCTCTTCCGCTTCCTCGCTCACTGAC
TCGCTGCGCTCGGTCGTTCGGCTGCGGCGAGCGGTATCAGCTCACTCAAAGGCGGTAATACGGTTATCCA
CAGAATCAGGGGATAACGCAGGAAAGAACATGTGAGCAAAAGGCCAGCAAAAGGCCAGGAACCGTAAAAA
GGCCGCGTTGCTGGCGTTTTTCCATAGGCTCCGCCCCCCTGACGAGCATCACAAAAATCGACGCTCAAGT
CAGAGGTGGCGAAACCCGACAGGACTATAAAGATACCAGGCGTTTCCCCCTGGAAGCTCCCTCGTGCGCT
CTCCTGTTCCGACCCTGCCGCTTACCGGATACCTGTCCGCCTTTCTCCCTTCGGGAAGCGTGGCGCTTTC
TCATAGCTCACGCTGTAGGTATCTCAGTTCGGTGTAGGTCGTTCGCTCCAAGCTGGGCTGTGTGCACGAA
CCCCCCGTTCAGCCCGACCGCTGCGCCTTATCCGGTAACTATCGTCTTGAGTCCAACCCGGTAAGACACG
ACTTATCGCCACTGGCAGCAGCCACTGGTAACAGGATTAGCAGAGCGAGGTATGTAGGCGGTGCTACAGA
GTTCTTGAAGTGGTGGCCTAACTACGGCTACACTAGAAGAACAGTATTTGGTATCTGCGCTCTGCTGAAG
CCAGTTACCTTCGGAAAAAGAGTTGGTAGCTCTTGATCCGGCAAACAAACCACCGCTGGTAGCGGTGGTT
TTTTTGTTTGCAAGCAGCAGATTACGCGCAGAAAAAAAGGATCTCAAGAAGATCCTTTGATCTTTTCTAC
GGGGTCTGACGCTCAGTGGAACGAAAACTCACGTTAAGGGATTTTGGTCATGAGATTATCAAAAAGGATC
TTCACCTAGATCCTTTTAAATTAAAAATGAAGTTTTAAATCAATCTAAAGTATATATGAGTAAACTTGGT
CTGACAGTTACCAATGCTTAATCAGTGAGGCACCTATCTCAGCGATCTGTCTATTTCGTTCATCCATAGT
TGCCTGACTCCCCGTCGTGTAGATAACTACGATACGGGAGGGCTTACCATCTGGCCCCAGTGCTGCAATG
ATACCGCGAGACCCACGCTCACCGGCTCCAGATTTATCAGCAATAAACCAGCCAGCCGGAAGGGCCGAGC
GCAGAAGTGGTCCTGCAACTTTATCCGCCTCCATCCAGTCTATTAATTGTTGCCGGGAAGCTAGAGTAAG
TAGTTCGCCAGTTAATAGTTTGCGCAACGTTGTTGCCATTGCTACAGGCATCGTGGTGTCACGCTCGTCG
TTTGGTATGGCTTCATTCAGCTCCGGTTCCCAACGATCAAGGCGAGTTACATGATCCCCCATGTTGTGCA
AAAAAGCGGTTAGCTCCTTCGGTCCTCCGATCGTTGTCAGAAGTAAGTTGGCCGCAGTGTTATCACTCAT
GGTTATGGCAGCACTGCATAATTCTCTTACTGTCATGCCATCCGTAAGATGCTTTTCTGTGACTGGTGAG
TACTCAACCAAGTCATTCTGAGAATAGTGTATGCGGCGACCGAGTTGCTCTTGCCCGGCGTCAATACGGG
ATAATACCGCGCCACATAGCAGAACTTTAAAAGTGCTCATCATTGGAAAACGTTCTTCGGGGCGAAAACT
CTCAAGGATCTTACCGCTGTTGAGATCCAGTTCGATGTAACCCACTCGTGCACCCAACTGATCTTCAGCA
TCTTTTACTTTCACCAGCGTTTCTGGGTGAGCAAAAACAGGAAGGCAAAATGCCGCAAAAAAGGGAATAA
GGGCGACACGGAAATGTTGAATACTCATACTCTTCCTTTTTCAATATTATTGAAGCATTTATCAGGGTTA
TTGTCTCATGAGCGGATACATATTTGAATGTATTTAGAAAAATAAACAAATAGGGGTTCCGCGCACATTT
CCCCGAAAAGTGCCACCTGACGTC
Features (pLannotate 1.2.2; 20 found; start..end, strand, type, name):
     28..80      -  misc_feature   bom (fragment): basis of mobility region from pBR322
    235..614     +  enhancer       CMV enhancer: human cytomegalovirus immediate early enhancer
    615..818     +  promoter       CMV promoter: human cytomegalovirus (CMV) immediate early promoter
    814..847     +  LTR            5' LTR (truncated) (fragment): truncated 5' long terminal repeat (LTR) from HIV-1
    863..881     +  promoter       T7 promoter: promoter for bacteriophage T7 RNA polymerase
    927..4652    +  CDS            S: SPIKE_SARS2 - Experimental evidence at protein level: Swiss-Prot protein existence level 1. [Spike glycoprotein]: May down-regulate host tetherin (BST2) by lysosomal degradation, thereby counteracting its antiviral activity. From Severe acute respiratory syndrome coronavirus 2 (2019-nCoV) (SARS-CoV-2).
   4765..4989    +  polyA_signal   bGH poly(A) signal: bovine growth hormone polyadenylation signal
   4993..5014    +  promoter       SV40 promoter (fragment): SV40 enhancer and early promoter
   5035..5463    +  rep_origin     f1 ori (sequence partly withheld): f1 bacteriophage origin of replication; arrow indicates direction of (+) strand synthesis
   5477..5806    +  promoter       SV40 promoter: SV40 enhancer and early promoter
   5873..6664    +  CDS            neo: KKA2_KLEPN - Also known as kan, nptII. Experimental evidence at protein level: Swiss-Prot protein existence level 1. Resistance to kanamycin, neomycin, paromomycin, ribostamycin, butirosin and gentamicin B. From Klebsiella pneumoniae.
   6688..6846    +  CDS            ble (fragment): BLE_KLEPN - Experimental evidence at protein level: Swiss-Prot protein existence level 1. Binding protein with a strong affinity to the bleomycin family of antibiotics. Binds to CL990; an antimitotic-antibiotic compound. From Klebsiella pneumoniae.
   6841..6962    +  polyA_signal   SV40 poly(A) signal: SV40 polyadenylation signal
   7035..7051    -  protein_bind   lac operator: The lac repressor binds to the lac operator to inhibit transcription in E. coli. This inhibition can be relieved by adding lactose or isopropyl-β-D-thiogalactopyranoside (IPTG). lac repressor encoded by lacI
   7059..7089    -  promoter       lac promoter: promoter for the E. coli lac operon
   7104..7125    -  protein_bind   CAP binding site: CAP binding activates transcription in the presence of cAMP. E. coli catabolite activator protein
   7138..7230    -  CDS            lacI (fragment): lac repressor; lacI; The lac repressor binds to the lac operator to inhibit transcription in E. coli. This inhibition can be relieved by adding lactose or isopropyl-β-D-thiogalactopyranoside (IPTG).
   7413..8001    -  rep_origin     ori: high-copy-number ColE1/pMB1/pBR322/pUC origin of replication
   8172..9032    -  CDS            AmpR: β-lactamase; bla; confers resistance to ampicillin, carbenicillin, and related antibiotics
   9033..9137    -  promoter       AmpR promoter: bla
