[The description below was written by a language model from this plasmid's Addgene catalogue record and pLannotate feature annotations shown in this document.]
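Description:
pcDNA3.1 SARS-CoV-2 S D614G-trunc is a mammalian expression plasmid of about 9.2 kb, built on the pcDNA3.1 backbone, that produces the SARS-CoV-2 spike glycoprotein carrying the D614G substitution. It is maintained in E. coli through a high-copy ColE1/pUC-type origin and an ampicillin resistance gene (β-lactamase under its own promoter). An f1 origin is also present, as is usual for this backbone. For selection in mammalian cells, an SV40 early promoter drives the neomycin phosphotransferase gene, terminated by an SV40 polyadenylation signal, which allows G418 selection of stable transfectants.

The spike open reading frame sits downstream of the human cytomegalovirus immediate early enhancer and promoter and is followed by the bovine growth hormone polyadenylation signal, giving strong constitutive expression after transfection. A T7 promoter lies between the CMV promoter and the insert. The annotated spike coding region spans roughly 3.7 kb, somewhat shorter than a full-length spike gene. This fits the "trunc" designation, but the record does not state which residues are removed or where the truncation lies. No epitope tags or reporters are annotated. Several short hits in the table (an HIV-1 LTR fragment, a ble fragment, lac promoter/operator elements, a lacI fragment and a bom fragment) are partial matches that appear to be backbone remnants rather than functional parts.

The stated purpose is simply expression of the D614G truncated spike, and the associated study concerns structural and functional analysis of the D614G variant. The record does not spell out specific applications beyond this.
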