Addgene plasmid #158077: pcDNA3.1 SARS-CoV-2 S D614G-trunc
Purpose: Expresses SARS-CoV-2 spike protein with a D614G truncated mutation
Depositing lab: Jeremy Luban. Publication: Structural and Functional Analysis of the D614G SARS-CoV-2 Spike Protein Variant. Yurkovetskiy L, Wang X, Pascal KE, Tomkins-Tinch C, Nyalile TP, Wang Y, Baum A, Diehl WE, Dauphin A, Carbone C, Veinotte K, Egri SB, Schaffner SF, Lemieux JE, Munro JB, Rafique A, Barve A, Sabeti PC, Kyratsous CA, Dudkina NV, Shen K, Luban J. Cell. 2020 Sep 15. pii: S0092-8674(20)31229-0. doi: 10.1016/j.cell.2020.09.032. PubMed 32991842.
Backbone
  Vector backbone: pcDNA3.1
  Vector type: Mammalian Expression
  Selectable markers: Neomycin (select with G418)
Growth in bacteria
  Bacterial resistance: Ampicillin, 100 μg/mL
  Growth temperature: 30°C
  Growth strain: DH5alpha
  Copy number: High Copy
Gene/Insert
  Gene/Insert name: SARS-CoV-2 spike
  Mutation: D614G
  Entrez Gene: S (a.k.a. GU280_gp02, spike glycoprotein)
Terms and licenses: Academic/Nonprofit Terms; Industry Terms: Not Available to Industry
How to cite: pcDNA3.1 SARS-CoV-2 S D614G-trunc was a gift from Jeremy Luban (Addgene plasmid # 158077 ; http://n2t.net/addgene:158077 ; RRID:Addgene_158077)
