>Addgene plasmid #158077 | pcDNA3.1 SARS-CoV-2 S D614G-trunc | depositor partial sequence | sequence record 316070 | pcDNA3.1 SARS-CoV-2 S D614G-trunc sequence 3783 bps
TCTAGAGCCACCATGTTTGTGTTCTTGGTCTTGTTGCCTTTGGTTTCAAGTCAGTGCGTGAATTTGACTA
CACGAACTCAGCTGCCGCCTGCCTACACCAATTCCTTCACGCGAGGGGTCTACTACCCAGATAAAGTTTT
TCGGAGTAGTGTTCTCCACTCTACCCAGGACCTTTTCCTCCCCTTCTTTAGCAACGTCACATGGTTCCAT
GCAATACACGTTAGCGGGACGAATGGGACCAAACGCTTCGATAATCCGGTACTCCCGTTCAATGATGGGG
TCTACTTCGCTTCTACTGAGAAGTCAAACATTATCCGCGGTTGGATATTCGGCACAACACTTGATTCTAA
AACTCAGTCTCTCCTGATTGTGAATAATGCTACCAATGTTGTGATTAAGGTCTGCGAGTTCCAATTTTGC
AATGACCCGTTCCTGGGCGTTTATTATCATAAGAATAACAAGAGCTGGATGGAGTCTGAGTTCCGCGTAT
ACTCTTCTGCCAATAATTGTACCTTCGAATACGTCAGTCAGCCGTTCTTGATGGACCTCGAAGGAAAGCA
AGGCAATTTCAAAAACCTCAGGGAGTTCGTTTTTAAGAATATCGATGGTTACTTTAAGATATATTCAAAA
CATACACCCATAAACCTTGTCCGAGATCTGCCGCAAGGATTTAGTGCACTTGAACCGCTGGTCGATCTTC
CTATTGGAATTAACATTACCCGGTTTCAAACTCTGTTGGCTTTGCACCGGAGTTATCTTACGCCAGGCGA
CAGCTCCAGTGGATGGACGGCAGGGGCTGCTGCATACTATGTCGGCTACCTTCAACCCCGGACTTTTCTC
CTCAAGTACAACGAGAATGGGACCATAACAGACGCTGTAGATTGTGCTCTGGATCCCCTTAGCGAAACAA
AGTGCACGCTCAAGTCCTTTACGGTTGAAAAAGGGATCTATCAGACCAGTAATTTCCGCGTACAACCCAC
CGAAAGCATTGTACGGTTTCCGAACATTACCAATCTGTGTCCTTTCGGTGAGGTTTTCAATGCGACCCGG
TTCGCATCAGTCTACGCATGGAACCGCAAGCGCATTAGCAATTGTGTCGCCGATTATAGCGTGCTTTACA
ATTCTGCCTCTTTCTCCACATTCAAGTGTTATGGTGTGTCACCTACTAAGCTCAATGACCTGTGTTTTAC
AAATGTTTACGCCGACAGCTTTGTCATTAGGGGCGATGAGGTCCGCCAGATTGCGCCTGGGCAGACGGGA
AAAATAGCCGATTATAACTATAAGCTTCCTGATGATTTTACCGGCTGTGTGATAGCCTGGAACTCAAACA
ATCTTGATTCTAAAGTGGGAGGAAACTATAACTATCTCTACCGGCTCTTTCGCAAGTCCAACCTCAAACC
GTTCGAGCGAGACATAAGCACAGAAATCTACCAAGCAGGTAGTACGCCGTGCAACGGGGTAGAAGGGTTT
AATTGTTACTTCCCGTTGCAGAGTTACGGATTTCAACCAACCAACGGAGTAGGGTATCAGCCGTACCGCG
TTGTGGTTCTCTCATTCGAACTTCTGCATGCACCCGCGACAGTATGTGGTCCAAAGAAGTCTACGAACCT
CGTTAAGAATAAATGCGTGAACTTTAACTTTAATGGCCTGACAGGGACGGGGGTCCTTACCGAGAGCAAC
AAGAAATTTTTGCCGTTCCAGCAGTTTGGGAGGGATATTGCTGACACTACCGACGCAGTTCGCGACCCAC
AGACTCTGGAAATACTTGACATCACACCTTGCTCATTTGGAGGGGTCTCCGTCATAACCCCTGGTACTAA
CACATCTAATCAAGTTGCTGTTCTCTATCAGGGTGTAAATTGTACAGAGGTTCCTGTAGCCATCCATGCT
GACCAGCTGACACCCACCTGGAGGGTTTATAGTACCGGAAGCAACGTTTTCCAAACTAGAGCAGGTTGTT
TGATTGGTGCTGAGCACGTAAATAACTCATACGAATGCGACATACCTATTGGAGCGGGTATCTGTGCAAG
CTACCAAACTCAAACCAATTCACCGAGGCGCGCACGATCCGTTGCGAGCCAATCCATAATTGCCTACACG
ATGAGCCTCGGCGCAGAAAACTCAGTTGCGTATTCCAATAACAGCATTGCAATCCCTACAAATTTTACGA
TCAGTGTTACGACCGAAATCCTGCCGGTATCAATGACGAAAACAAGCGTGGACTGCACCATGTACATCTG
TGGGGATAGTACCGAGTGTAGTAACTTGCTGCTCCAGTATGGGTCATTTTGCACTCAACTCAACAGAGCT
TTGACAGGCATCGCCGTTGAACAAGATAAAAATACCCAAGAAGTATTTGCTCAAGTCAAACAAATTTACA
AGACTCCTCCCATAAAAGACTTTGGAGGGTTCAACTTTTCCCAGATATTGCCGGACCCATCAAAGCCAAG
CAAGCGGTCATTTATTGAAGACTTGCTCTTCAACAAAGTTACACTTGCTGACGCGGGATTCATTAAACAG
TATGGTGACTGTTTGGGAGATATTGCGGCGCGGGACCTGATATGTGCTCAAAAGTTCAATGGGCTGACGG
TGCTGCCCCCGCTGCTTACGGACGAAATGATTGCCCAATACACATCTGCTCTCCTTGCCGGTACCATTAC
TTCAGGGTGGACGTTCGGCGCAGGAGCTGCCCTTCAAATACCTTTTGCAATGCAAATGGCATATCGGTTC
AACGGAATAGGTGTCACGCAGAACGTATTGTACGAGAACCAAAAGCTCATTGCAAATCAATTTAACTCAG
CGATCGGTAAGATACAGGACTCACTTAGCTCTACCGCTTCCGCCCTGGGGAAGCTGCAAGATGTCGTAAA
CCAGAACGCTCAAGCGCTTAATACATTGGTTAAACAATTATCTAGCAATTTTGGTGCTATCAGTTCCGTT
CTTAACGACATTTTGTCTCGGCTTGACAAGGTTGAGGCGGAAGTTCAAATCGACAGACTCATAACAGGAC
GGCTGCAGTCCCTGCAAACGTATGTCACTCAACAGCTCATTCGGGCCGCGGAGATTCGGGCAAGCGCAAA
CCTTGCGGCCACAAAAATGAGTGAATGTGTACTTGGCCAGTCCAAGAGAGTTGATTTCTGTGGAAAAGGA
TACCACCTGATGTCCTTCCCGCAATCTGCGCCGCACGGCGTTGTTTTTTTGCATGTAACTTATGTACCTG
CGCAAGAAAAAAATTTCACGACTGCGCCTGCAATATGTCATGACGGGAAGGCTCACTTCCCAAGGGAAGG
CGTCTTTGTATCAAATGGGACGCATTGGTTCGTCACGCAGCGCAACTTTTATGAGCCCCAGATTATAACT
ACCGACAACACATTCGTCAGCGGCAATTGTGATGTGGTAATCGGCATAGTCAACAATACCGTATACGATC
CTTTGCAACCTGAACTTGACTCATTCAAGGAGGAATTGGATAAGTATTTCAAAAATCATACCTCTCCAGA
CGTCGATCTCGGTGATATATCAGGTATAAATGCGTCAGTCGTAAACATCCAGAAGGAGATTGATCGCTTG
AACGAGGTTGCTAAGAATTTGAATGAAAGCCTCATCGACCTCCAGGAATTAGGGAAATATGAACAATACA
TTAAGTGGCCTTGGTACATCTGGTTGGGGTTCATCGCAGGACTCATCGCGATCGTGATGGTTACCATAAT
GCTTTGTTGCATGACGAGCTGTTGTTCCTGTCTGAAAGGTAACAGGGTGAGGCAGGGCTACAGCTAAGAA
TTC
